>Addgene plasmid #230569 | AiP1098 - pAAV-AiE0337m-minBG-FlpO-WPRE-HGHpA | addgene full sequence | sequence record 470276 | Addgene NGS Result
CCTGCAGGCAGCTGCGCGCTCGCTCGCTCACTGAGGCCGCCCGGGCGTCGGGCGACCTTTGGTCGCCCGG
CCTCAGTGAGCGAGCGAGCGCGCAGAGAGGGAGTGGCCAACTCCATCACTAGGGGTTCCTGCGGCCGCAC
GCGTTTCTGTCCCTCAGAACTGTGAAATAAAATACATTTCTGTTGCTTAAACCACCCAGTCTAGGCTATC
TTGTTATAGCAACAAGAAAACACTGATATACCTGGTCAATTCAAATGAGCTGAGTAACCTTCATTCGGAT
CTCCAAATTTTCATTTGCATTTTTAAAGCTTCCTCTGAATACTCCAGGTGCAATCTCCTCATGATCTCGT
GGCTTGCTGCTCACTTGTGAAACTCAACCTTTTCTATCTACAAAAGGACGTCTCTATCTGTACTCTGAGT
CAGAACCCTAGGAGTTGTTCTTGATGTCACATTCTCCTCACGCCCACTTTAAACCCTCCTCATCCCATTG
TTTCATTGTCTTTCATATTTTTCAGTGCTGCAGAGGAACACATTTCTATCATTAATGCACCATGCTCAGA
CATCACTTCAGTGAGCTCGGGCTGGGCATAAAAGTCAGGGCAGAGCCATCTATTGCTTACATTTGCTTCT
GGCGTGGCCACCATGGCTCCTAAGAAGAAGAGGAAGGTGATGAGCCAGTTCGACATCCTGTGCAAGACCC
CCCCCAAGGTGCTGGTGCGGCAGTTCGTGGAGAGATTCGAGAGGCCCAGCGGCGAGAAGATCGCCAGCTG
TGCCGCCGAGCTGACCTACCTGTGCTGGATGATCACCCACAACGGCACCGCCATCAAGAGGGCCACCTTC
ATGAGCTACAACACCATCATCAGCAACAGCCTGAGCTTCGACATCGTGAACAAGAGCCTGCAGTTCAAGT
ACAAGACCCAGAAGGCCACCATCCTGGAGGCCAGCCTGAAGAAGCTGATCCCCGCCTGGGAGTTCACCAT
CATCCCTTACAACGGCCAGAAGCACCAGAGCGACATCACCGACATCGTGTCCAGCCTGCAGCTGCAGTTC
GAGAGCAGCGAGGAGGCCGACAAGGGCAACAGCCACAGCAAGAAGATGCTGAAGGCCCTGCTGTCCGAGG
GCGAGAGCATCTGGGAGATCACCGAGAAGATCCTGAACAGCTTCGAGTACACCAGCAGGTTCACCAAGAC
CAAGACCCTGTACCAGTTCCTGTTCCTGGCCACATTCATCAACTGCGGCAGGTTCAGCGACATCAAGAAC
GTGGACCCCAAGAGCTTCAAGCTGGTGCAGAACAAGTACCTGGGCGTGATCATTCAGTGCCTGGTGACCG
AGACCAAGACAAGCGTGTCCAGGCACATCTACTTTTTCAGCGCCAGAGGCAGGATCGACCCCCTGGTGTA
CCTGGACGAGTTCCTGAGGAACAGCGAGCCCGTGCTGAAGAGAGTGAACAGGACCGGCAACAGCAGCAGC
AACAAGCAGGAGTACCAGCTGCTGAAGGACAACCTGGTGCGCAGCTACAACAAGGCCCTGAAGAAGAACG
CCCCCTACCCCATCTTCGCTATCAAGAACGGCCCTAAGAGCCACATCGGCAGGCACCTGATGACCAGCTT
TCTGAGCATGAAGGGCCTGACCGAGCTGACAAACGTGGTGGGCAACTGGAGCGACAAGAGGGCCTCCGCC
GTGGCCAGGACCACCTACACCCACCAGATCACCGCCATCCCCGACCACTACTTCGCCCTGGTGTCCAGGT
ACTACGCCTACGACCCCATCAGCAAGGAGATGATCGCCCTGAAGGACGAGACCAACCCCATCGAGGAGTG
GCAGCACATCGAGCAGCTGAAGGGCAGCGCCGAGGGCAGCATCAGATACCCCGCCTGGAACGGCATCATC
AGCCAGGAGGTGCTGGACTACCTGAGCAGCTACATCAACAGGCGGATCTGAGAATTCGATATCAAGCTTA
TCGATAATCAACCTCTGGATTACAAAATTTGTGAAAGATTGACTGGTATTCTTAACTATGTTGCTCCTTT
TACGCTATGTGGATACGCTGCTTTAATGCCTTTGTATCATGCTATTGCTTCCCGTATGGCTTTCATTTTC
TCCTCCTTGTATAAATCCTGGTTGCTGTCTCTTTATGAGGAGTTGTGGCCCGTTGTCAGGCAACGTGGCG
TGGTGTGCACTGTGTTTGCTGACGCAACCCCCACTGGTTGGGGCATTGCCACCACCTGTCAGCTCCTTTC
CGGGACTTTCGCTTTCCCCCTCCCTATTGCCACGGCGGAACTCATCGCCGCCTGCCTTGCCCGCTGCTGG
ACAGGGGCTCGGCTGTTGGGCACTGACAATTCCGTGGTGTTGTCGGGGAAATCATCGTCCTTTCCTTGGC
TGCTCGCCTATGTTGCCACCTGGATTCTGCGCGGGACGTCCTTCTGCTACGTCCCTTCGGCCCTCAATCC
AGCGGACCTTCCTTCCCGCGGCCTGCTGCCGGCTCTGCGGCCTCTTCCGCGTCTTCGCCTTCGCCCTCAG
ACGAGTCGGATCTCCCTTTGGGCCGCCTCCCCGCATCGATACCGAGCGCTGCTCGAGAGATCTACGGGTG
GCATCCCTGTGACCCCTCCCCAGTGCCTCTCCTGGCCCTGGAAGTTGCCACTCCAGTGCCCACCAGCCTT
GTCCTAATAAAATTAAGTTGCATCATTTTGTCTGACTAGGTGTCCTTCTATAATATTATGGGGTGGAGGG
GGGTGGTATGGAGCAAGGGGCAAGTTGGGAAGACAACCTGTAGGGCCTGCGGGGTCTATTGGGAACCAAG
CTGGAGTGCAGTGGCACAATCTTGGCTCACTGCAATCTCCGCCTCCTGGGTTCAAGCGATTCTCCTGCCT
CAGCCTCCCGAGTTGTTGGGATTCCAGGCATGCATGACCAGGCTCAGCTAATTTTTGTTTTTTTGGTAGA
GACGGGGTTTCACCATATTGGCCAGGCTGGTCTCCAACTCCTAATCTCAGGTGATCTACCCACCTTGGCC
TCCCAAATTGCTGGGATTACAGGCGTGAACCACTGCTCCCTTCCCTGTCCTTCTGATTTTGTAGGTAACC
ACGTGCGGACCGAGCGGCCGCAGGAACCCCTAGTGATGGAGTTGGCCACTCCCTCTCTGCGCGCTCGCTC
GCTCACTGAGGCCGGGCGACCAAAGGTCGCCCGACGCCCGGGCTTTGCCCGGGCGGCCTCAGTGAGCGAG
CGAGCGCGCAGCTGCCTGCAGGGGCGCCTGATGCGGTATTTTCTCCTTACGCATCTGTGCGGTATTTCAC
ACCGCATA
[95 nt withheld, positions 3299-3393]
T
[46 nt withheld, positions 3395-3440]
C
[141 nt withheld, positions 3442-3582]
CCTTTGACGTTGGAGTCCACGTTCTTT
[37 nt withheld, positions 3610-3646]
ACTCTATCTCGGGCTATTCTTTTGATTTATAAGGGATTTTGCCGATTTCGGTCTATTGGTTAAAAAATGA
GCTGATTTAACAAAAATTTAACGCGAATTTTAACAAAATATTAACGTTTACAATTTTATGGTGCACTCTC
AGTACAATCTGCTCTGATGCCGCATAGTTAAGCCAGCCCCGACACCCGCCAACACCCGCTGACGCGCCCT
GACGGGCTTGTCTGCTCCCGGCATCCGCTTACAGACAAGCTGTGACCGTCTCCGGGAGCTGCATGTGTCA
GAGGTTTTCACCGTCATCACCGAAACGCGCGAGACGAAAGGGCCTCGTGATACGCCTATTTTTATAGGTT
AATGTCATGATAATAATGGTTTCTTAGACGTCAGGTGGCACTTTTCGGGGAAATGTGCGCGGAACCCCTA
TTTGTTTATTTTTCTAAATACATTCAAATATGTATCCGCTCATGAGACAATAACCCTGATAAATGCTTCA
ATAATATTGAAAAAGGAAGAGTATGAGTATTCAACATTTCCGTGTCGCCCTTATTCCCTTTTTTGCGGCA
TTTTGCCTTCCTGTTTTTGCTCACCCAGAAACGCTGGTGAAAGTAAAAGATGCTGAAGATCAGTTGGGTG
CACGAGTGGGTTACATCGAACTGGATCTCAACAGCGGTAAGATCCTTGAGAGTTTTCGCCCCGAAGAACG
TTTTCCAATGATGAGCACTTTTAAAGTTCTGCTATGTGGCGCGGTATTATCCCGTATTGACGCCGGGCAA
GAGCAACTCGGTCGCCGCATACACTATTCTCAGAATGACTTGGTTGAGTACTCACCAGTCACAGAAAAGC
ATCTTACGGATGGCATGACAGTAAGAGAATTATGCAGTGCTGCCATAACCATGAGTGATAACACTGCGGC
CAACTTACTTCTGACAACGATCGGAGGACCGAAGGAGCTAACCGCTTTTTTGCACAACATGGGGGATCAT
GTAACTCGCCTTGATCGTTGGGAACCGGAGCTGAATGAAGCCATACCAAACGACGAGCGTGACACCACGA
TGCCTGTAGCAATGGCAACAACGTTGCGCAAACTATTAACTGGCGAACTACTTACTCTAGCTTCCCGGCA
ACAATTAATAGACTGGATGGAGGCGGATAAAGTTGCAGGACCACTTCTGCGCTCGGCCCTTCCGGCTGGC
TGGTTTATTGCTGATAAATCTGGAGCCGGTGAGCGTGGGTCTCGCGGTATCATTGCAGCACTGGGGCCAG
ATGGTAAGCCCTCCCGTATCGTAGTTATCTACACGACGGGGAGTCAGGCAACTATGGATGAACGAAATAG
ACAGATCGCTGAGATAGGTGCCTCACTGATTAAGCATTGGTAACTGTCAGACCAAGTTTACTCATATATA
CTTTAGATTGATTTAAAACTTCATTTTTAATTTAAAAGGATCTAGGTGAAGATCCTTTTTGATAATCTCA
TGACCAAAATCCCTTAACGTGAGTTTTCGTTCCACTGAGCGTCAGACCCCGTAGAAAAGATCAAAGGATC
TTCTTGAGATCCTTTTTTTCTGCGCGTAATCTGCTGCTTGCAAACAAAAAAACCACCGCTACCAGCGGTG
GTTTGTTTGCCGGATCAAGAGCTACCAACTCTTTTTCCGAAGGTAACTGGCTTCAGCAGAGCGCAGATAC
CAAATACTGTTCTTCTAGTGTAGCCGTAGTTAGGCCACCACTTCAAGAACTCTGTAGCACCGCCTACATA
CCTCGCTCTGCTAATCCTGTTACCAGTGGCTGCTGCCAGTGGCGATAAGTCGTGTCTTACCGGGTTGGAC
TCAAGACGATAGTTACCGGATAAGGCGCAGCGGTCGGGCTGAACGGGGGGTTCGTGCACACAGCCCAGCT
TGGAGCGAACGACCTACACCGAACTGAGATACCTACAGCGTGAGCTATGAGAAAGCGCCACGCTTCCCGA
AGGGAGAAAGGCGGACAGGTATCCGGTAAGCGGCAGGGTCGGAACAGGAGAGCGCACGAGGGAGCTTCCA
GGGGGAAACGCCTGGTATCTTTATAGTCCTGTCGGGTTTCGCCACCTCTGACTTGAGCGTCGATTTTTGT
GATGCTCGTCAGGGGGGCGGAGCCTATGGAAAAACGCCAGCAACGCGGCCTTTTTACGGTTCCTGGCCTT
TTGCTGGCCTTTTGCTCACATGT
Features (pLannotate 1.2.2; 14 found; start..end, strand, type, name):
     12..39      +  repeat_region  AAV2 ITR (fragment): inverted terminal repeat of adeno-associated virus serotype 2 inverted
     68..95      +  repeat_region  AAV2 ITR (fragment): inverted terminal repeat of adeno-associated virus serotype 2 inverted
    643..1941    +  CDS            FLPo: nuclear-targeted site-specific recombinase FLPo is a mouse codon-optimized fusion between the SV40 nuclear localization signal and a thermostable version of the Saccharomyces cerevisiae site-specific recombinase FLP. Recombination occurs at FRT sequences.
   1942..1966    +  misc_feature   MCS (fragment): pBluescript multiple cloning site
   1966..2554    +  misc_feature   WPRE: woodchuck hepatitis virus posttranscriptional regulatory element
   2586..3062    +  polyA_signal   hGH poly(A) signal: human growth hormone polyadenylation signal
   3102..3242    +  repeat_region  AAV2 ITR: inverted terminal repeat of adeno-associated virus serotype 2 inverted
   3247..3298    -  misc_feature   bom (fragment): basis of mobility region from pBR322
   3317..3772    +  rep_origin     f1 ori (sequence partly withheld): f1 bacteriophage origin of replication; arrow indicates direction of (+) strand synthesis
   3773..3822    -  misc_feature   bom (fragment): basis of mobility region from pBR322
   3924..3959    -  CDS            rop (fragment): Rop protein, which maintains plasmids at low copy number; rop
   4054..4158    +  promoter       AmpR promoter: bla
   4159..5019    +  CDS            AmpR: β-lactamase; bla; confers resistance to ampicillin, carbenicillin, and related antibiotics
   5190..5778    +  rep_origin     ori: high-copy-number ColE1/pMB1/pBR322/pUC origin of replication
