[The description below was written by a language model from this plasmid's Addgene catalogue record and pLannotate feature annotations shown in this document.]
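Description:
AiP1098 - pAAV-AiE0337m-minBG-FlpO-WPRE-HGHpA is an AAV transfer plasmid built on a pAAV2 backbone, 5,839 nt in the sequenced record, intended for packaging a recombinase-expressing genome into recombinant adeno-associated virus for delivery to brain tissue. In bacteria it is maintained by a high-copy ColE1/pUC-type origin and selected with ampicillin through the bla (AmpR) gene and its promoter. An f1 phage origin and short remnants of pBR322 bom and rop sequences are also present in the backbone. AAV2 inverted terminal repeats flank the expression cassette and define the DNA that is replicated and encapsidated. The 3′ ITR is annotated in full, while only two short fragments were detected at the 5′ end, which may reflect the difficulty of sequencing and annotating these repeats rather than a real truncation.

The payload is FlpO, a mouse codon-optimized, thermostable version of the yeast FLP recombinase fused to an SV40 nuclear localization signal, which catalyzes recombination at FRT sites. According to the catalogue entry, it is expressed from the minimal beta-globin promoter (minBG) placed downstream of the enhancer AiE0337m. Neither element was annotated in the feature table, but both presumably occupy the unannotated region between the 5′ ITR and the FlpO coding sequence. A minimal promoter has little activity on its own, so cell-type specificity depends on the enhancer, described as designed to drive expression in specific brain cell populations. The record does not state which populations. A WPRE downstream of FlpO enhances transcript stability and expression, and the human growth hormone polyadenylation signal terminates the transcript. The construct would typically be used with Flp-dependent reporter or effector viruses or transgenic lines to gain genetic access to enhancer-defined cells.
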