Addgene plasmid #230569: AiP1098 - pAAV-AiE0337m-minBG-FlpO-WPRE-HGHpA
Purpose: AiE0337m is an enhancer sequence, designed to drive AAV-mediated transgene expression in specific populations of brain cells
Depositing lab: Allen Institute for Brain Science & Bosiljka Tasic. Depositing organization: Allen Institute. Publication: A suite of enhancer AAVs and transgenic mouse lines for genetic access to cortical cell types. Ben-Simon Y, Hooper M, Narayan S, Daigle TL, Dwivedi D, Way SW, Oster A, Stafford DA, Mich JK, Taormina MJ, Martinez RA, Opitz-Araya X, Roth JR, Alexander JR, Allen S, Amster A, Arbuckle J, Ayala A, Baker PM, Bakken TE, Barcelli T, Barta S, Bendrick J, Bertagnolli D, Bielstein C, Bishwakarma P, Bowlus J, Boyer G, Brouner K, Casian B, Casper T, Chakka AB, Chakrabarty R, Chance RK, Chavan S, Clark M, Colbert K, Collman F, Daniel S, Departee M, DiValentin P, Donadio N, Dotson N, Egdorf T, Fliss T, Gabitto M, Garcia J, Gary A, Gasperini M, Gloe J, Goldy J, Gore BB, Graybuck L, Greisman N, Haeseleer F, Halterman C, Haradon Z, Hastings SD, Helback O, Ho W, Hockemeyer D, Huang C, Huff S, Hunker A, Johansen N, Jones D, Juneau Z, Kalmbach B, Kannan M, Khem S, Kussick E, Kutsal R, Larsen R, Lee C, Lee AY, Leibly M, Lenz GH, Li S, Liang E, Lusk N, Madigan Z, Malloy J, Malone J, McCue R, Melchor J, Mollenkopf T, Moosman S, Morin E, Newman D, Ng L, Ngo K, Omstead V, Otto S, Oyama A, Pena N, Pham T, Phillips E, Pom CA, Potekhina L, Ransford S, Ray PL, Rette D, Reynoldson C, Rimorin C, Rocha D, Ruiz A, Sanchez REA, Sawyer L, Sedeno-Cortes A, Sevigny JP, Shapovalova N, Shepard N, Shulga L, Sigler AR, Siverts L, Soliman S, Somasundaram S, Staats B, Stewart K, Szelenyi E, Tieu M, Trader C, Tran A, van Velthoven CTJ, Walker M, Wang Y, Weed N, Wirthlin M, Wood T, Wynalda B, Yao Z, Zhou T, Ariza J, Dee N, Reding M, Ronellenfitch K, Mufti S, Sunkin SM, Smith KA, Esposito L, Waters J, Thyagarajan B, Yao S, Lein ES, Zeng H, Levi BP, Ngai J, Ting JT, Tasic B. Cell. 2025 May 16:S0092-8674(25)00513-6. doi: 10.1016/j.cell.2025.05.002. PubMed 40403729.
Backbone
  Vector backbone: pAAV2
  Vector type: AAV
Growth in bacteria
  Bacterial resistance: Ampicillin, 100 μg/mL
  Growth temperature: 37°C
  Growth strain: NEB Stable
  Copy number: High Copy
Gene/Insert
  Gene/Insert name: FlpO
  Species: Synthetic
  Promoter: minBG
  Cloning method: Restriction Enzyme; 5′ cloning site MluI (unknown if destroyed); 3′ cloning site SacI (unknown if destroyed)
Terms and licenses: Academic/Nonprofit Terms; Industry Terms: Not Available to Industry
How to cite: AiP1098 - pAAV-AiE0337m-minBG-FlpO-WPRE-HGHpA was a gift from Allen Institute for Brain Science & Bosiljka Tasic (Addgene plasmid # 230569 ; http://n2t.net/addgene:230569 ; RRID:Addgene_230569)
